>Addgene plasmid #104481 | pJ4M/TDP-43 S48E | addgene full sequence | sequence record 201400 | Addgene NGS Result
TAATACGACTCACTATAGGGGAATTGTGAGCGGATAACAATTCCCCTCTAGAAATAATTTTGTTTAACTT
TTGAAGGAGATATACCCATATGATGAGCGAGTATATTCGTGTTACCGAAGATGAGAACGACGAGCCGATC
GAGATTCCGAGCGAAGATGACGGTACGGTCTTGCTGAGCACGGTGACCGCGCAGTTCCCAGGCGCCTGTG
GCCTGCGCTATCGTAATCCGGTCGAGCAGTGCATGCGCGGTGTCCGTCTGGTTGAGGGCATTCTGCACGC
TCCGGACGCGGGCTGGGGCAATCTGGTGTACGTGGTCAATTACCCGAAAGACAACAAGCGCAAGATGGAT
GAAACTGACGCCAGCTCTGCAGTTAAAGTCAAGCGTGCAGTGCAGAAAACGAGCGACCTGATCGTGCTGG
GTTTGCCGTGGAAAACCACGGAGCAAGACCTGAAAGAATACTTTAGCACCTTCGGTGAGGTGCTGATGGT
CCAGGTAAAGAAAGATCTGAAAACCGGTCACAGCAAGGGTTTTGGCTTCGTCCGTTTCACCGAGTATGAA
ACCCAGGTGAAAGTTATGTCGCAACGTCACATGATCGACGGTCGTTGGTGTGACTGCAAGCTGCCGAACA
GCAAGCAGAGCCAAGATGAACCGCTGCGCTCCCGTAAAGTTTTCGTTGGTCGCTGCACCGAAGATATGAC
GGAAGATGAGCTGCGTGAGTTCTTTTCTCAATATGGTGACGTGATGGATGTTTTCATCCCGAAACCTTTC
CGCGCCTTTGCATTTGTTACCTTCGCTGACGATCAAATCGCGCAGAGCCTGTGTGGTGAGGATCTGATTA
TCAAAGGTATTTCCGTTCACATTTCTAACGCGGAGCCAAAGCATAACAGCAACCGCCAACTGGAACGTTC
CGGTCGTTTCGGTGGTAATCCGGGTGGTTTCGGCAACCAGGGTGGCTTTGGCAATTCGCGTGGCGGTGGT
GCCGGCTTGGGCAATAACCAAGGTTCCAATATGGGTGGCGGTATGAACTTTGGTGCCTTCTCCATCAATC
CGGCAATGATGGCGGCTGCACAAGCGGCGCTGCAGTCTAGCTGGGGTATGATGGGCATGCTGGCGAGCCA
GCAGAACCAGTCAGGCCCGAGCGGCAATAATCAGAATCAAGGTAACATGCAGCGTGAACCGAATCAAGCG
TTTGGTAGCGGTAACAATAGCTACAGCGGTAGCAACAGCGGTGCGGCAATCGGCTGGGGTAGCGCAAGCA
ATGCGGGCAGCGGTAGCGGTTTCAACGGCGGCTTTGGTAGCAGCATGGATAGCAAGAGCTCCGGTTGGGG
CATGCTCGAGGAGAACCTGTACTTTCAGGGTAGCGGTACCAAAATCGAAGAAGGTAAACTGGTAATCTGG
ATTAACGGCGATAAAGGCTATAACGGTCTCGCTGAAGTCGGTAAGAAATTCGAGAAAGATACCGGAATTA
AAGTCACCGTTGAGCATCCGGATAAACTGGAAGAGAAATTCCCACAGGTTGCGGCAACTGGCGATGGCCC
TGACATTATCTTCTGGGCACACGACCGCTTTGGTGGCTACGCTCAATCTGGCCTGTTGGCTGAAATCACC
CCGGACAAAGCGTTCCAGGACAAGCTGTATCCGTTTACCTGGGATGCCGTACGTTACAACGGCAAGCTGA
TTGCTTACCCGATCGCTGTTGAAGCGTTATCGCTGATTTATAACAAAGATCTGCTGCCGAACCCGCCAAA
AACCTGGGAAGAGATCCCGGCGCTGGATAAAGAACTGAAAGCGAAAGGTAAGAGCGCGCTGATGTTCAAC
CTGCAAGAACCGTACTTCACCTGGCCGCTGATTGCTGCTGACGGGGGTTATGCGTTCAAGTATGAAAACG
GCAAGTACGACATTAAAGACGTGGGCGTGGATAACGCTGGCGCGAAAGCGGGTCTGACCTTCCTGGTTGA
CCTGATTAAAAACAAACACATGAATGCAGACACCGATTACTCCATCGCAGAAGCTGCCTTTAATAAAGGC
GAAACAGCGATGACCATCAACGGCCCGTGGGCATGGTCCAACATCGACACCAGCAAAGTGAATTATGGTG
TAACGGTACTGCCGACCTTCAAGGGTCAACCATCCAAACCGTTCGTTGGCGTGCTGAGCGCAGGTATTAA
CGCCGCCAGTCCGAACAAAGAGCTGGCAAAAGAGTTCCTCGAAAACTATCTGCTGACTGATGAAGGTCTG
GAAGCGGTTAATAAAGACAAACCGCTGGGTGCCGTAGCGCTGAAGTCTTACGAGGAAGAGTTGGCGAAAG
ATCCACGTATTGCCGCCACCATGGAAAACGCCCAGAAAGGTGAAATCATGCCGAACATCCCGCAGATGTC
CGCTTTCTGGTATGCCGTGCGTACTGCGGTGATCAACGCCGCCAGCGGTCGTCAGACTGTCGATGAAGCC
CTGAAAGACGCGCAGACTAATTCGGGATCTGATATCACAAGTTTGTACAAAAAAGCTGAAGGCGGTACCC
ATCACCATCACCATCATTGACCCCCTAGCATAACCCCTTGGGGCCTCTAAACGGGTCTTGAGGGGTTTTT
TGCCCCTGAGACGCGTCAATCGAGTTCGTACCTAAGGGCGACACCCCCTAATTAGCCCGGGCGAAAGGCC
CAGTCTTTCGACTGAGCCTTTCGTTTTATTTGATGCCTGGCAGTTCCCTACTCTCGCATGGGGAGTCCCC
ACACTACCATCGGCGCTACGGCGTTTCACTTCTGAGTTCGGCATGGGGTCAGGTGGGACCACCGCGCTAC
TGCCGCCAGGCAAACAAGGGGTGTTATGAGCCATATTCAGGTATAAATGGGCTCGCGATAATGTTCAGAA
TTGGTTAATTGGTTGTAACACTGACCCCTATTTGTTTATTTTTCTAAATACATTCAAATATGTATCCGCT
CATGAGACAATAACCCTGATAAATGCTTCAATAATATTGAAAAAGGAAGAATATGAGCCATATTCAACGG
GAAACGTCGAGGCCGCGATTAAATTCCAACATGGATGCTGATTTATATGGGTATAAATGGGCTCGCGATA
ATGTCGGGCAATCAGGTGCGACAATCTATCGCTTGTATGGGAAGCCCGATGCGCCAGAGTTGTTTCTGAA
ACATGGCAAAGGTAGCGTTGCCAATGATGTTACAGATGAGATGGTCAGACTAAACTGGCTGACGGAATTT
ATGCCACTTCCGACCATCAAGCATTTTATCCGTACTCCTGATGATGCATGGTTACTCACCACTGCGATCC
CCGGAAAAACAGCGTTCCAGGTATTAGAAGAATATCCTGATTCAGGTGAAAATATTGTTGATGCGCTGGC
AGTGTTCCTGCGCCGGTTGCACTCGATTCCTGTTTGTAATTGTCCTTTTAACAGCGATCGCGTATTTCGC
CTCGCTCAGGCGCAATCACGAATGAATAACGGTTTGGTTGATGCGAGTGATTTTGATGACGAGCGTAATG
GCTGGCCTGTTGAACAAGTCTGGAAAGAAATGCATAAACTTTTGCCATTCTCACCGGATTCAGTCGTCAC
TCATGGTGATTTCTCACTTGATAACCTTATTTTTGACGAGGGGAAATTAATAGGTTGTATTGATGTTGGA
CGAGTCGGAATCGCAGACCGATACCAGGATCTTGCCATCCTATGGAACTGCCTCGGTGAGTTTTCTCCTT
CATTACAGAAACGGCTTTTTCAAAAATATGGTATTGATAATCCTGATATGAATAAATTGCAATTTCATTT
GATGCTCGATGAGTTTTTCTAAGCGGCGCGCCATCGAATGGCGCAAAACCTTTCGCGGTATGGCATGATA
GCGCCCGGAAGAGAGTCAATTCAGGGTGGTGAATATGAAACCAGTAACGTTATACGATGTCGCAGAGTAT
GCCGGTGTCTCTTATCAGACCGTTTCCCGCGTGGTGAACCAGGCCAGCCACGTTTCTGCGAAAACGCGGG
AAAAAGTGGAAGCGGCGATGGCGGAGCTGAATTACATTCCCAACCGCGTGGCACAACAACTGGCGGGCAA
ACAGTCGTTGCTGATTGGCGTTGCCACCTCCAGTCTGGCCCTGCACGCGCCGTCGCAAATTGTCGCGGCG
ATTAAATCTCGCGCCGATCAACTGGGTGCCAGCGTGGTGGTGTCGATGGTAGAACGAAGCGGCGTCGAAG
CCTGTAAAGCGGCGGTGCACAATCTTCTCGCGCAACGCGTCAGTGGGCTGATCATTAACTATCCGCTGGA
TGACCAGGATGCCATTGCTGTGGAAGCTGCCTGCACTAATGTTCCGGCGTTATTTCTTGATGTCTCTGAC
CAGACACCCATCAACAGTATTATTTTCTCCCATGAGGACGGTACGCGACTGGGCGTGGAGCATCTGGTCG
CATTGGGTCACCAGCAAATCGCGCTGTTAGCGGGCCCATTAAGTTCTGTCTCGGCGCGTCTGCGTCTGGC
TGGCTGGCATAAATATCTCACTCGCAATCAAATTCAGCCGATAGCGGAACGGGAAGGCGACTGGAGTGCC
ATGTCCGGTTTTCAACAAACCATGCAAATGCTGAATGAGGGCATCGTTCCCACTGCGATGCTGGTTGCCA
ACGATCAGATGGCGCTGGGCGCAATGCGCGCCATTACCGAGTCCGGGCTGCGCGTTGGTGCGGATATCTC
GGTAGTGGGATACGACGATACCGAAGATAGCTCATGTTATATCCCGCCGTTAACCACCATCAAACAGGAT
TTTCGCCTGCTGGGGCAAACCAGCGTGGACCGCTTGCTGCAACTCTCTCAGGGCCAGGCGGTGAAGGGCA
ATCAGCTGTTGCCAGTCTCACTGGTGAAAAGAAAAACCACCCTGGCGCCCAATACGCAAACCGCCTCTCC
CCGCGCGTTGGCCGATTCATTAATGCAGCTGGCACGACAGGTTTCCCGACTGGAAAGCGGGCAGTGACTC
ATGACCAAAATCCCTTAACGTGAGTTACGCGCGCGTCGTTCCACTGAGCGTCAGACCCCGTAGAAAAGAT
CAAAGGATCTTCTTGAGATCCTTTTTTTCTGCGCGTAATCTGCTGCTTGCAAACAAAAAAACCACCGCTA
CCAGCGGTGGTTTGTTTGCCGGATCAAGAGCTACCAACTCTTTTTCCGAAGGTAACTGGCTTCAGCAGAG
CGCAGATACCAAATACTGTTCTTCTAGTGTAGCCGTAGTTAGCCCACCACTTCAAGAACTCTGTAGCACC
GCCTACATACCTCGCTCTGCTAATCCTGTTACCAGTGGCTGCTGCCAGTGGCGATAAGTCGTGTCTTACC
GGGTTGGACTCAAGACGATAGTTACCGGATAAGGCGCAGCGGTCGGGCTGAACGGGGGGTTCGTGCACAC
AGCCCAGCTTGGAGCGAACGACCTACACCGAACTGAGATACCTACAGCGTGAGCTATGAGAAAGCGCCAC
GCTTCCCGAAGGGAGAAAGGCGGACAGGTATCCGGTAAGCGGCAGGGTCGGAACAGGAGAGCGCACGAGG
GAGCTTCCAGGGGGAAACGCCTGGTATCTTTATAGTCCTGTCGGGTTTCGCCACCTCTGACTTGAGCGTC
GATTTTTGTGATGCTCGTCAGGGGGGCGGAGCCTATGGAAAAACGCCAGCAACGCGGCCTTTTTACGGTT
CCTGGCCTTTTGCTGGCCTTTTGCTCACATGTTCTTTCCTGCGTTATCCCCTGATTCTGTGGATAACCGT
ATTACCGCCTTTGAGTGAGCTGATACCGCTCGCCGCAGCCGAACGACCGAGCGCAGCGAGTCAGTGAGCG
AGGAAGCGGAAGGCGAGAGTAGGGAACTGCCAGGCATCAAACTAAGCAGAAGGCCCCTGACGGATGGCCT
TTTTGCGTTTCTACAAACTCTTTCTGTGTTGTAAAACGACGGCCAGTCTTAAGCTCGGGCCCCCTGGGCG
GTTCTGATAACGAGTAATCGTTAATCCGCAAATAACGTAAAAACCCGCTTCGGCGGGTTTTTTTATGGGG
GGAGTTTAGGGAAAGAGCATTTGTCAGAATATTTAAGGGCGCCTGTCACTTTGCTTGATATATGAGAATT
ATTTAACCTTATAAATGAGAAAAAAGCAACGCACTTTAAATAAGATACGTTGCTTTTTCGATTGATGAAC
ACCTATAATTAAACTATTCATCTATTATTTATGATTTTTTGTATATACAATATTTCTAGTTTGTTAAAGA
GAATTAAGAAAATAAATCTCGAAAATAATAAAGGGAAAATCAGTTTTTGATATCAAAATTATACATGTCA
ACGATAATACAAAATATAATACAAACTATAAGATGTTATCAGTATTTATTATGCATTTAGAATAAATTTT
GTGTCGCCCTTCCGCGAAAT
Features (pLannotate 1.2.2; 17 found; start..end, strand, type, name):
      1..19      +  promoter       T7 promoter: promoter for bacteriophage T7 RNA polymerase
     20..44      +  protein_bind   lac operator: The lac repressor binds to the lac operator to inhibit transcription in E. coli. This inhibition can be relieved by adding lactose or isopropyl-β-D-thiogalactopyranoside (IPTG). lac repressor encoded by lacI
     93..1334    +  CDS            TARDBP: TADBP_HUMAN - Also known as TDP43. Experimental evidence at protein level: Swiss-Prot protein existence level 1. RNA-binding protein that is involved in various steps of RNA biogenesis and processing (PubMed:23519609). Preferentially binds, via its two RNA recognition motifs RRM1 and RRM2, to GU-repeats on RNA molecules predominantly localized within long introns and in the 3'UTR of mRNAs (PubMed:23519609, PubMed:24240615, PubMed:24464995). In turn, regulates the splicing of many non-coding and protein-coding RNAs including proteins involved in neuronal survival, as well as mRNAs that encode p
   1371..2468    +  CDS            MBP: maltose binding protein from E. coli; malE (mutated); This version of the gene does not encode a signal sequence, so MBP will remain in the cytosol.
   2488..2506    +  protein_bind   attB1 (fragment): mutant version of attB; core recombination site for the Gateway® BP reaction BP Clonase™
   2520..2536    +  CDS            7xHis (fragment): 6xHis affinity tag
   2545..2592    +  terminator     T7 terminator: transcription terminator for bacteriophage T7 RNA polymerase
   2652..2692    -  terminator     rrnB T1 terminator (fragment): transcription terminator T1 from the E. coli rrnB gene
   2694..2809    -  ncRNA          5S rRNA: Accession: RF00001 - 5S ribosomal RNA
   2840..2864    +  CDS            KanR (fragment): aminoglycoside phosphotransferase; aph(3')-Ia; confers resistance to kanamycin in bacteria or G418 (Geneticin®) in eukaryotes
   2894..2990    +  promoter       AmpR promoter (fragment): bla
   2993..3802    +  CDS            KanR: aminoglycoside phosphotransferase; aph(3')-Ia; confers resistance to kanamycin in bacteria or G418 (Geneticin®) in eukaryotes
   3811..3884    +  promoter       lacI promoter (fragment): lacI
   3885..4964    +  CDS            lacI: LACI_ECOLI - Experimental evidence at protein level: Swiss-Prot protein existence level 1. Repressor of the lactose operon. Binds allolactose as an inducer. From Escherichia coli (strain K12).
   5053..5641    +  rep_origin     ori: high-copy-number ColE1/pMB1/pBR322/pUC origin of replication
   5866..5883    +  terminator     rrnB T2 terminator (fragment): transcription terminator T2 from the E. coli rrnB gene
   5908..5927    -  CDS            lacZα (fragment): LacZα fragment of β-galactosidase; lacZ fragment
