[The description below was written by a language model from this plasmid's Addgene catalogue record and pLannotate feature annotations shown in this document.]
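Description:
pJ4M/TDP-43 S48E is a bacterial expression plasmid of about 6.4 kb built on the pJ4M backbone, designed for producing a phosphomimetic variant of human TDP-43 (TARDBP) in E. coli. It replicates from a high-copy ColE1/pUC-type origin and is selected with kanamycin through an aph(3')-Ia resistance gene, which the feature table places downstream of a fragment of the AmpR (bla) promoter. The backbone also carries fragments of rrnB terminators, which typically serve to insulate plasmid modules from read-through transcription, along with a few short annotated fragments (KanR, lacZα, attB1) that appear to be remnants or partial matches rather than functional elements.

The expression cassette is driven by a T7 promoter immediately followed by a lac operator, and the plasmid supplies its own lacI repressor gene. Transcription is therefore held off until an inducer such as IPTG is added, and it requires a host that provides T7 RNA polymerase. The open reading frame encodes TDP-43 carrying the S48E substitution, a serine-to-glutamate change in the N-terminal region that mimics phosphorylation. This is followed in frame by a signal-sequence-free, cytosolic maltose-binding protein and a terminal polyhistidine tag, with a T7 terminator closing the unit. The C-terminal MBP fusion generally helps solubility of an aggregation-prone protein, while the His tag allows metal-affinity purification. The cloning sites used are not recorded. The associated work concerns how this N-terminal phosphomimic affects TDP-43 polymerization, phase separation and RNA splicing, so the plasmid is suited to making recombinant mutant protein for such biophysical and biochemical comparisons.
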