Addgene plasmid #104481: pJ4M/TDP-43 S48E
Purpose: bacterial expression of TDP-43 S48E
Depositing lab: Nicolas Fawzi. Depositing organization: Brown University. Publication: A single N-terminal phosphomimic disrupts TDP-43 polymerization, phase separation, and RNA splicing. Wang A, Conicella AE, Schmidt HB, Martin EW, Rhoads SN, Reeb AN, Nourse A, Ramirez Montero D, Ryan VH, Rohatgi R, Shewmaker F, Naik MT, Mittag T, Ayala YM, Fawzi NL. EMBO J. 2018 Mar 1;37(5). pii: embj.201797452. doi: 10.15252/embj.201797452. Epub 2018 Feb 9. PubMed 29438978.
Backbone
  Vector backbone: pJ4M
  Vector type: Bacterial Expression
Growth in bacteria
  Bacterial resistance: Kanamycin, 50 μg/mL
  Growth temperature: 37°C
  Growth strain: DH5alpha
  Copy number: High Copy
Gene/Insert
  Gene/Insert name: TDP-43
  Species: H. sapiens (human)
  Mutation: S48E
  Entrez Gene: TARDBP (a.k.a. ALS10, TDP-43)
  Tag / fusion protein: MBP-6xHis (C terminal on insert)
  Cloning method: Restriction Enzyme; 5′ cloning site unknown (unknown if destroyed); 3′ cloning site unknown (unknown if destroyed)
Terms and licenses: Academic/Nonprofit Terms; Industry Terms: Not Available to Industry
How to cite: pJ4M/TDP-43 S48E was a gift from Nicolas Fawzi (Addgene plasmid # 104481 ; http://n2t.net/addgene:104481 ; RRID:Addgene_104481)
