>Addgene plasmid #104481 | pJ4M/TDP-43 S48E | depositor partial sequence | sequence record 198027 | TDP-43
TCCCTCTAGAATATTTTGTTTAACTTTTGAAGGAGATATACCCATATGATGAGCGAGTATATTCGTGTTA
CCGAAGATGAGAACGACGAGCCGATCGAGATTCCGAGCGAAGATGACGGTACGGTCTTGCTGAGCACGGT
GACCGCGCAGTTCCCAGGCGCCTGTGGCCTGCGCTATCGTAATCCGGTCGAGCAGTGCATGCGCGGTGTC
CGTCTGGTTGAGGGCATTCTGCACGCTCCGGACGCGGGCTGGGGCAATCTGGTGTACGTGGTCAATTACC
CGAAAGACAACAAGCGCAAGATGGATGAAACTGACGCCAGCTCTGCAGTTAAAGTCAAGCGTGCAGTGCA
GAAAACGAGCGACCTGATCGTGCTGGGTTTGCCGTGGAAAACCACGGAGCAAGACCTGAAAGAATACTTT
AGCACCTTCGGTGAGGTGCTGATGGTCCAGGTAAAGAAAGATCTGAAAACCGGTCACAGCAAGGGTTTTG
GCTTCGTCCGTTTCACCGAGTATGAAACCCAGGTGAAAGTTATGTCGCAACGTCACATGATCGACGGTCG
TTGGTGTGACTGCAAGCTGCCGAACAGCAAGCAGAGCCAAGATGAACCGCTGCGCTCCCGTAAAGTTTTC
GTTGGTCGCTGCACCGAAGATATGACGGAAGATGAGCTGCGTGAGTTCTTTTCTCAATATGGTGACGTGA
TGGATGTTTTCATCCCGAAACCTTTCCGCGCCTTTGCATTTGTTACCTTCGCTGACGATCAAATCGCGCA
GAGCCTGTGTGGTGAGGATCTGATTATCAAAGGTATTTCCGTTCACATTTCTAACGCGGAGCCAAAGCAT
AACAGCAACCGCCAACTGGAACGTTCCGGTCGTTTCGGTGGTAATCCGGGTGGTTTCGGCAACCAGGGTG
GCTTTGGCAATTCGCGTGGCGGTGGTGCCGGCTTGGGCAATAACCAAGGTTCCAATATGGGTGGCGGTAT
GAACTTTGGTGCCTTCTCCATCAATCCGGCAATGATGGCGGCTGCACAAGCGGCGCTGCAGTCTAGCTGG
GGTATGATGGGCATGCTGGCGAGCCAGCAGAACCAGTCAGGCCCGAGCGGCAATAATCAGAATCAAGGTA
ACATGCAGCGTGAACCGAATCAAGCGTTTGGTAGCGGTAACAATAGCTACAGCGGTAGCAACAGCGGTGC
GGCAATCGGCTGGGGTAGCGCAAGCAATGCGGGCAGCGGTAGCGGTTTCAACGGCGGCTTTGGTAGCAGC
ATGGATAGCAAGAGCTCCGGTTGGGGCATGCTCGAGGAGAACCTGTACTTTCAGGGTAGCGGTACCAAAA
TCGAAGAAGGTAAACTGGTAATCTGGATTAACGGCGATAAAGGCTATAACGGTCTCGCTGAAGTCGGTAA
GAAATTCGAGAAAGATACCGGAATTAAAGTCACCGTTGAGCATCCGGATAAACTGGAAGAGAAATTCCCA
CAGGTTGCGGCAACTGGCGATGGCCCTGACATTATCTTCTGGGCACACGACCGCTTTGGTGGCTACGCTC
AATCTGGCCTGTTGGCTGAAATCACCCCGGACAAAGCGTTCCAGGACAAGCTGTATCCGTTTACCTGGGA
TGCCGTACGTTACAACGGCAAGCTGATTGCTTACCCGATCGCTGTTGAAGCGTTATCGCTGATTTATAAC
AAAGATCTGCTGCCGAACCCGCCAAAAACCTGGGAAGAGATCCCGGCGCTGGATAAAGAACTGAAAGCGA
AAGGTAAGAGCGCGCTGATGTTCAACCTGCAAGAACCGTACTTCACCTGG
